Addgene plasmid #17627: Duet011
Depositing lab: Linzhao Cheng. Depositing organization: Johns Hopkins University and School of Medicine. Publication: Inducible and reversible transgene expression in human stem cells after efficient and stable gene transfer. Zhou BY, Ye Z, Chen G, Gao ZP, Zhang YA, Cheng L. Stem Cells. 2007 Mar . 25(3):779-89. 10.1634/stemcells.2006-0128 PubMed 17158240.
Backbone
  Vector backbone: Duet011
  Vector type: Mammalian Expression, Lentiviral
  Selectable markers: Hygromycin ; GFP
Growth in bacteria
  Bacterial resistance: Ampicillin, 100 μg/mL
  Growth temperature: 37°C
  Growth strain: Stbl3
  Copy number: High Copy
Gene/Insert
  Gene/Insert name: UBC promoter - GFP - PGK promoter - Hygro
  Cloning method: Restriction Enzyme
  Sequencing primers: 5′ EGFP-N
Terms and licenses: Academic/Nonprofit Terms; Industry Terms: Not Available to Industry
Depositor comments: Lentiviral dual promoter/dual-gene expression vector is dubbed Duet (for Dual-gene, excisable transgene).
How to cite: Duet011 was a gift from Linzhao Cheng (Addgene plasmid # 17627 ; http://n2t.net/addgene:17627 ; RRID:Addgene_17627)
