[The description below was written by a language model from this plasmid's Addgene catalogue record and pLannotate feature annotations shown in this document.]
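Description:
Duet011 is a third-generation-style, self-inactivating HIV-1 lentiviral transfer vector for stable dual-gene expression in mammalian cells; the associated publication concerns gene transfer into human stem cells. The annotated sequence is about 10.8 kb. It is propagated in E. coli through a high-copy ColE1/pUC-type origin with ampicillin resistance, and the backbone also carries an f1 origin and an SV40/EM7-driven bleomycin/Zeocin resistance cassette that lies outside the viral genome. The recommended recombination-deficient bacterial host reflects the repeated LTR sequences.

Genomic RNA for packaging is transcribed from a CMV enhancer/promoter fused to a truncated 5' LTR, which makes production Tat-independent. It is followed by the Ψ packaging signal with a partial gag sequence, the Rev response element for nuclear export of unspliced RNA, and the cPPT/CTS, which aids transduction. The payload consists of two independent cassettes in tandem: the human ubiquitin C promoter driving EGFP, with a short cloning-site remnant between the two, and the mouse PGK promoter driving the hygromycin resistance gene. Transduced cells can therefore be both tracked by fluorescence and selected with drug. The 3' LTR has a U3 deletion and contains a loxP site, with a bGH polyadenylation signal downstream. Because the 3' U3 region is copied to both ends of the provirus during reverse transcription, the integrated transgene should become flanked by loxP sites and removable by Cre. This matches the depositor's name for the series, "Dual-gene, excisable transgene". A short hit annotated as yokD after the hygromycin gene is probably an annotation artefact. No WPRE is annotated.
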