Features (pLannotate 1.2.2; 33 found; start..end, strand, type, name):
      1..380     +  enhancer       CMV enhancer: human cytomegalovirus immediate early enhancer
    381..580     +  promoter       CMV promoter: human cytomegalovirus (CMV) immediate early promoter
    598..778     +  LTR            5' LTR (truncated): truncated 5' long terminal repeat (LTR) from HIV-1
    825..950     +  misc_feature   HIV-1 Ψ: packaging signal of human immunodeficiency virus type 1
    934..1297    +  CDS            HIV-1 gag (fragment): gag protein from human immunodeficiency virus 1; gag
   1443..1676    +  misc_feature   RRE: The Rev response element (RRE) of HIV-1 allows for Rev-dependent mRNA export from the nucleus to the cytoplasm.
   2053..2153    +  CDS            Rev (fragment): human immunodeficiency virus 1 (HIV-1) Rev protein; rev; enhances nuclear export of unspliced and incompletely spliced viral mRNAs
   2203..2320    +  misc_feature   cPPT/CTS: central polypurine tract and central termination sequence of HIV-1
   2385..3596    +  promoter       UbC promoter: human ubiquitin C promoter
   3607..3640    -  misc_feature   MCS (fragment): pUC18/19 multiple cloning site
   3650..4363    +  CDS            EGFP: EGFP is a basic (constitutively fluorescent) green fluorescent protein published in 1996, derived from Aequorea victoria. It is reported to be a rapidly-maturing weak dimer with moderate acid sensitivity.
   4387..4886    +  promoter       PGK promoter: mouse phosphoglycerate kinase 1 promoter
   4904..5929    +  CDS            HygR: aminoglycoside phosphotransferase from E. coli; aph(4)-Ia; confers resistance to hygromycin
   5947..6225    +  CDS            yokD (fragment): YOKD_BACSU - Experimental evidence at protein level: Swiss-Prot protein existence level 1. May contribute to antibiotic resistance. From Bacillus subtilis (strain 168).
   6247..6281    +  LTR            3' LTR (ΔU3) (fragment): self-inactivating 3' long terminal repeat (LTR) from HIV-1
   6285..6318    +  protein_bind   loxP: Cre-mediated recombination occurs in the 8-bp core sequence (GCATACAT). Cre recombinase
   6343..6523    +  LTR            5' LTR (truncated): truncated 5' long terminal repeat (LTR) from HIV-1
   6555..6779    +  polyA_signal   bGH poly(A) signal: bovine growth hormone polyadenylation signal
   6783..6804    +  promoter       SV40 promoter (fragment): SV40 enhancer and early promoter
   6825..7253    +  rep_origin     f1 ori (sequence partly withheld): f1 bacteriophage origin of replication; arrow indicates direction of (+) strand synthesis
   7267..7596    +  promoter       SV40 promoter: SV40 enhancer and early promoter
   7644..7691    +  promoter       EM7 promoter: synthetic bacterial promoter&nbsp
   7710..8084    +  CDS            BleoR: antibiotic-binding protein; Sh ble from Streptoalloteichus hindustanus; confers resistance to bleomycin, phleomycin, and Zeocin™
   8094..8219    +  CDS            ble (fragment): BLE_KLEPN - Experimental evidence at protein level: Swiss-Prot protein existence level 1. Binding protein with a strong affinity to the bleomycin family of antibiotics. Binds to CL990; an antimitotic-antibiotic compound. From Klebsiella pneumoniae.
   8214..8335    +  polyA_signal   SV40 poly(A) signal: SV40 polyadenylation signal
   8406..8428    -  protein_bind   lac operator (fragment): The lac repressor binds to the lac operator to inhibit transcription in E. coli. This inhibition can be relieved by adding lactose or isopropyl-β-D-thiogalactopyranoside (IPTG). lac repressor encoded by lacI
   8432..8462    -  promoter       lac promoter: promoter for the E. coli lac operon
   8477..8498    -  protein_bind   CAP binding site: CAP binding activates transcription in the presence of cAMP. E. coli catabolite activator protein
   8511..8603    -  CDS            lacI (fragment): lac repressor; lacI; The lac repressor binds to the lac operator to inhibit transcription in E. coli. This inhibition can be relieved by adding lactose or isopropyl-β-D-thiogalactopyranoside (IPTG).
   8786..9374    -  rep_origin     ori: high-copy-number ColE1/pMB1/pBR322/pUC origin of replication
   9545..10405   -  CDS            AmpR: β-lactamase; bla; confers resistance to ampicillin, carbenicillin, and related antibiotics
  10406..10510   -  promoter       AmpR promoter: bla
  10569..10621   -  misc_feature   bom (fragment): basis of mobility region from pBR322
>Addgene plasmid #17627 | Duet011 | addgene full sequence | sequence record 350208 | Addgene NGS Result
GACATTGATTATTGACTAGTTATTAATAGTAATCAATTACGGGGTCATTAGTTCATAGCCCATATATGGA
GTTCCGCGTTACATAACTTACGGTAAATGGCCCGCCTGGCTGACCGCCCAACGACCCCCGCCCATTGACG
TCAATAATGACGTATGTTCCCATAGTAACGCCAATAGGGACTTTCCATTGACGTCAATGGGTGGAGTATT
TACGGTAAACTGCCCACTTGGCAGTACATCAAGTGTATCATATGCCAAGTACGCCCCCTATTGACGTCAA
TGACGGTAAATGGCCCGCCTGGCATTATGCCCAGTACATGACCTTATGGGACTTTCCTACTTGGCAGTAC
ATCTACGTATTAGTCATCGCTATTACCATGGTGATGCGGTTTTGGCAGTACATCAATGGGCGTGGATAGC
GGTTTGACTCACGGGGATTTCCAAGTCTCCACCCCATTGACGTCAATGGGAGTTTGTTTTGGCACCAAAA
TCAACGGGACTTTCCAAAATGTCGTAACAACTCCGCCCCATTGACGCAAATGGGCGGTAGGCGTGTACGG
TGGGAGGTCTATATAAGCAGCGCGTTTTGCCTGTACTGGGTCTCTCTGGTTAGACCAGATCTGAGCCTGG
GAGCTCTCTGGCTAACTAGGGAACCCACTGCTTAAGCCTCAATAAAGCTTGCCTTGAGTGCTTCAAGTAG
TGTGTGCCCGTCTGTTGTGTGACTCTGGTAACTAGAGATCCCTCAGACCCTTTTAGTCAGTGTGGAAAAT
CTCTAGCAGTGGCGCCCGAACAGGGACTTGAAAGCGAAAGGGAAACCAGAGGAGCTCTCTCGACGCAGGA
CTCGGCTTGCTGAAGCGCGCACGGCAAGAGGCGAGGGGCGGCGACTGGTGAGTACGCCAAAAATTTTGAC
TAGCGGAGGCTAGAAGGAGAGAGATGGGTGCGAGAGCGTCAGTATTAAGCGGGGGAGAATTAGATCGCGA
TGGGAAAAAATTCGGTTAAGGCCAGGGGGAAAGAAAAAATATAAATTAAAACATATAGTATGGGCAAGCA
GGGAGCTAGAACGATTCGCAGTTAATCCTGGCCTGTTAGAAACATCAGAAGGCTGTAGACAAATACTGGG
ACAGCTACAACCATCCCTTCAGACAGGATCAGAAGAACTTAGATCATTATATAATACAGTAGCAACCCTC
TATTGTGTGCATCAAAGGATAGAGATAAAAGACACCAAGGAAGCTTTAGACAAGATAGAGGAAGAGCAAA
ACAAAAGTAAGACCACCGCACAGCAAGCGGCCGCTGATCTTCAGACCTGGAGGAGGAGATATGAGGGACA
ATTGGAGAAGTGAATTATATAAATATAAAGTAGTAAAAATTGAACCATTAGGAGTAGCACCCACCAAGGC
AAAGAGAAGAGTGGTGCAGAGAGAAAAAAGAGCAGTGGGAATAGGAGCTTTGTTCCTTGGGTTCTTGGGA
GCAGCAGGAAGCACTATGGGCGCAGCGTCAATGACGCTGACGGTACAGGCCAGACAATTATTGTCTGGTA
TAGTGCAGCAGCAGAACAATTTGCTGAGGGCTATTGAGGCGCAACAGCATCTGTTGCAACTCACAGTCTG
GGGCATCAAGCAGCTCCAGGCAAGAATCCTGGCTGTGGAAAGATACCTAAAGGATCAACAGCTCCTGGGG
ATTTGGGGTTGCTCTGGAAAACTCATTTGCACCACTGCTGTGCCTTGGAATGCTAGTTGGAGTAATAAAT
CTCTGGAACAGATTTGGAATCACACGACCTGGATGGAGTGGGACAGAGAAATTAACAATTACACAAGCTT
AATACACTCCTTAATTGAAGAATCGCAAAACCAGCAAGAAAAGAATGAACAAGAATTATTGGAATTAGAT
AAATGGGCAAGTTTGTGGAATTGGTTTAACATAACAAATTGGCTGTGGTATATAAAATTATTCATAATGA
TAGTAGGAGGCTTGGTAGGTTTAAGAATAGTTTTTGCTGTACTTTCTATAGTGAATAGAGTTAGGCAGGG
ATATTCACCATTATCGTTTCAGACCCACCTCCCAACCCCGAGGGGACCCGACAGGCCCGAAGGAATAGAA
GAAGAAGGTGGAGAGAGAGACAGAGACAGATCCATTCGATTAGTGAACGGATCGGCACTGCGTGCGCCAA
TTCTGCAGACAAATGGCAGTATTCATCCACAATTTTAAAAGAAAAGGGGGGATTGGGGGGTACAGTGCAG
GGGAAAGAATAGTAGACATAATAGCAACAGACATACAAACTAAAGAATTACAAAAACAAATTACAAAAAT
TCAAAATTTTCGGGTTTATTACAGGGACAGCAGAGATCCAGTTTGGTTAATTAACCCGTGTCGGCTCCAG
ATCTGGCCTCCGCGCCGGGTTTTGGCGCCTCCCGCGGGCGCCCCCCTCCTCACGGCGAGCGCTGCCACGT
CAGACGAAGGGCGCAGCGAGCGTCCTGATCCTTCCGCCCGGACGCTCAGGACAGCGGCCCGCTGCTCATA
AGACTCGGCCTTAGAACCCCAGTATCAGCAGAAGGACATTTTAGGACGGGACTTGGGTGACTCTAGGGCA
CTGGTTTTCTTTCCAGAGAGCGGAACAGGCGAGGAAAAGTAGTCCCTTCTCGGCGATTCTGCGGAGGGAT
CTCCGTGGGGCGGTGAACGCCGATGATTATATAAGGACGCGCCGGGTGTGGCACAGCTAGTTCCGTCGCA
GCCGGGATTTGGGTCGCGGTTCTTGTTTGTGGATCGCTGTGATCGTCACTTGGTGAGTAGCGGGCTGCTG
GGCTGGCCGGGGCTTTCGTGGCCGCCGGGCCGCTCGGTGGGACGGAAGCGTGTGGAGAGACCGCCAAGGG
CTGTAGTCTGGGTCCGCGAGCAAGGTTGCCCTGAACTGGGGGTTGGGGGGAGCGCAGCAAAATGGCGGCT
GTTCCCGAGTCTTGAATGGAAGACGCTTGTGAGGCGGGCTGTGAGGTCGTTGAAACAAGGTGGGGGGCAT
GGTGGGCGGCAAGAACCCAAGGTCTTGAGGCCTTCGCTAATGCGGGAAAGCTCTTATTCGGGTGAGATGG
GCTGGGGCACCATCTGGGGACCCTGACGTGAAGTTTGTCACTGACTGGAGAACTCGGTTTGTCGTCTGTT
GCGGGGGCGGCAGTTATGGCGGTGCCGTTGGGCAGTGCACCCGTACCTTTGGGAGCGCGCGCCCTCGTCG
TGTCGTGACGTCACCCGTTCTGTTGGCTTATAATGCAGGGTGGGGCCACCTGCCGGTAGGTGTGCGGTAG
GCTTTTCTCCGTCGCAGGACGCAGGGTTCGGGCCTAGGGTAGGCTCTCCTGAATCGACAGGCGCCGGACC
TCTGGTGAGGGGAGGGATAAGTGAGGCGTCAGTTTCTTTGGTCGGTTTTATGTACCTATCTTCTTAAGTA
GCTGAAGCTCCGGTTTTGAACTATGCGCTCGGGGTTGGCGAGTGTGTTTTGTGAAGTTTTTTAGGCACCT
TTTGAAATGTAATCATTTGGGTCAATATGTAATTTTCAGTGTTAGACTAGTAAATTGTCCGCTAAATTCT
GGCCGTTTTTGGCTTTTTTGTTAGACGAAGCTTGGGCTGCAGGTCGACTCTAGAGGATCCCCGGGTACCG
GTCGCCACCATGGTGAGCAAGGGCGAGGAGCTGTTCACCGGGGTGGTGCCCATCCTGGTCGAGCTGGACG
GCGACGTAAACGGCCACAAGTTCAGCGTGTCCGGCGAGGGCGAGGGCGATGCCACCTACGGCAAGCTGAC
CCTGAAGTTCATCTGCACCACCGGCAAGCTGCCCGTGCCCTGGCCCACCCTCGTGACCACCCTGACCTAC
GGCGTGCAGTGCTTCAGCCGCTACCCCGACCACATGAAGCAGCACGACTTCTTCAAGTCCGCCATGCCCG
AAGGCTACGTCCAGGAGCGCACCATCTTCTTCAAGGACGACGGCAACTACAAGACCCGCGCCGAGGTGAA
GTTCGAGGGCGACACCCTGGTGAACCGCATCGAGCTGAAGGGCATCGACTTCAAGGAGGACGGCAACATC
CTGGGGCACAAGCTGGAGTACAACTACAACAGCCACAACGTCTATATCATGGCCGACAAGCAGAAGAACG
GCATCAAGGTGAACTTCAAGATCCGCCACAACATCGAGGACGGCAGCGTGCAGCTCGCCGACCACTACCA
GCAGAACACCCCCATCGGCGACGGCCCCGTGCTGCTGCCCGACAACCACTACCTGAGCACCCAGTCCGCC
CTGAGCAAAGACCCCAACGAGAAGCGCGATCACATGGTCCTGCTGGAGTTCGTGACCGCCGCCGGGATCA
CTCTCGGCATGGACGAGCTGTACACTCGAGGTTAACGAATTCTACCGGGTAGGGGAGGCGCTTTTCCCAA
GGCAGTCTGGAGCATGCGCTTTAGCAGCCCCGCTGGGCACTTGGCGCTACACAAGTGGCCTCTGGCCTCG
CACACATTCCACATCCACCGGTAGGCGCCAACCGGCTCCGTTCTTTGGTGGCCCCTTCGCGCCACCTTCT
ACTCCTCCCCTAGTCAGGAAGTTCCCCCCCGCCCCGCAGCTCGCGTCGTGCAGGACGTGACAAATGGAAG
TAGCACGTCTCACTAGTCTCGTGCAGATGGACAGCACCGCTGAGCAATGGAAGCGGGTAGGCCTTTGGGG
CAGCGGCCAATAGCAGCTTTGCTCCTTCGCTTTCTGGGCTCAGAGGCTGGGAAGGGGTGGGTCCGGGGGC
GGGCTCAGGGGCGGGCTCAGGGGCGGGGCGGGCGCCCGAAGGTCCTCCGGAGGCCCGGCATTCTGCACGC
TTCAAAAGCGCACGTCTGCCGCGCTGTTCTCCTCTTCCTCATCTCCGGGCCTTTCGACCTGCATCCCGCC
ACCATGAAAAAGCCTGAACTCACCGCGACGTCTGTCGAGAAGTTTCTGATCGAAAAGTTCGACAGCGTCT
CCGACCTGATGCAGCTCTCGGAGGGCGAAGAATCTCGTGCTTTCAGCTTCGATGTAGGAGGGCGTGGATA
TGTCCTGCGGGTAAATAGCTGCGCCGATGGTTTCTACAAAGATCGTTATGTTTATCGGCACTTTGCATCG
GCCGCGCTCCCGATTCCGGAAGTGCTTGACATTGGGGAATTCAGCGAGAGCCTGACCTATTGCATCTCCC
GCCGTGCACAGGGTGTCACGTTGCAAGACCTGCCTGAAACCGAACTGCCCGCTGTTCTGCAGCCGGTCGC
GGAGGCCATGGATGCGATCGCTGCGGCCGATCTTAGCCAGACGAGCGGGTTCGGCCCATTCGGACCGCAA
GGAATCGGTCAATACACTACATGGCGTGATTTCATATGCGCGATTGCTGATCCCCATGTGTATCACTGGC
AAACTGTGATGGACGACACCGTCAGTGCGTCCGTCGCGCAGGCTCTCGATGAGCTGATGCTTTGGGCCGA
GGACTGCCCCGAAGTCCGGCACCTCGTGCACGCGGATTTCGGCTCCAACAATGTCCTGACGGACAATGGC
CGCATAACAGCGGTCATTGACTGGAGCGAGGCGATGTTCGGGGATTCCCAATACGAGGTCGCCAACATCT
TCTTCTGGAGGCCGTGGTTGGCTTGTATGGAGCAGCAGACGCGCTACTTCGAGCGGAGGCATCCGGAGCT
TGCAGGATCGCCGCGGCTCCGGGCGTATATGCTCCGCATTGGTCTTGACCAACTCTATCAGAGCTTGGTT
GACGGCAATTTCGATGATGCAGCTTGGGCGCAGGGTCGATGCGACGCAATCGTCCGATCCGGAGCCGGGA
CTGTCGGGCGTACACAAATCGCCCGCAGAAGCGCGGCCGTCTGGACCGATGGCTGTGTAGAAGTACTCGC
CGATAGTGGAAACCGACGCCCCAGCACTCGTCCGAGGGCAAAGGAATAGAGTAGATGCCGACCGAACAAG
AGCTGATTTCGAGAACGCCTCAGCCAGCAACTCGCGCGAGCCTAGCAAGGCAAATGCGAGAGAACGGCCT
TACGCTTGGTGGCACAGTTCTCGTCCACAGTTCGCTAAGCTCGCTCGGCTGGGTCGCGGGAGGGCCGGTC
GCAGTGATTCAGGCCCTTCTGGATTGTGTTGGTCCCCAGGGCACGATTGTCATGCCCACGCACTCGGGTG
ATCTGACTGATCCCGCAGATTGGAGATCGCCGCCCGTGCCTGCCGATTGGGTGCAGATCCGTCGAGTTAA
CAAAAGAAAAGGGGACTGGAAGGGCTAATTCACTCCCAACGAAGACAAGATATCATAACTTCGTATAGCA
TACATTATACGAAGTTATCGGCTAGCTGGTCCGGACTGTACTGGGTCTCTCTGGTTAGACCAGATCTGAG
CCTGGGAGCTCTCTGGCTAACTAGGGAACCCACTGCTTAAGCCTCAATAAAGCTTGCCTTGAGTGCTTCA
AGTAGTGTGTGCCCGTCTGTTGTGTGACTCTGGTAACTAGAGATCCCTCAGACCCTTTTAGTCAGTGTGG
AAAATCTCTAGCAGGGCCCGTTTAAACCCGCTGATCAGCCTCGACTGTGCCTTCTAGTTGCCAGCCATCT
GTTGTTTGCCCCTCCCCCGTGCCTTCCTTGACCCTGGAAGGTGCCACTCCCACTGTCCTTTCCTAATAAA
ATGAGGAAATTGCATCGCATTGTCTGAGTAGGTGTCATTCTATTCTGGGGGGTGGGGTGGGGCAGGACAG
CAAGGGGGAGGATTGGGAAGACAATAGCAGGCATGCTGGGGATGCGGTGGGCTCTATGGCTTCTGAGGCG
GAAAGAACCAGCTGGGGCTCTAGGGGGTATCCCC
[124 nt withheld, positions 6825-6948]
C
[91 nt withheld, positions 6950-7040]
A
[49 nt withheld, positions 7042-7090]
CCTTTGACGTTGGAGTCCACGTTCTTT
[37 nt withheld, positions 7118-7154]
ACCCTATCTCGGTCTATTCTTTTGATTTATAAGGGATTTTGCCGATTTCGGCCTATTGGTTAAAAAATGA
GCTGATTTAACAAAAATTTAACGCGAATTAATTCTGTGGAATGTGTGTCAGTTAGGGTGTGGAAAGTCCC
CAGGCTCCCCAGCAGGCAGAAGTATGCAAAGCATGCATCTCAATTAGTCAGCAACCAGGTGTGGAAAGTC
CCCAGGCTCCCCAGCAGGCAGAAGTATGCAAAGCATGCATCTCAATTAGTCAGCAACCATAGTCCCGCCC
CTAACTCCGCCCATCCCGCCCCTAACTCCGCCCAGTTCCGCCCATTCTCCGCCCCATGGCTGACTAATTT
TTTTTATTTATGCAGAGGCCGAGGCCGCCTCTGCCTCTGAGCTATTCCAGAAGTAGTGAGGAGGCTTTTT
TGGAGGCCTAGGCTTTTGCAAAAAGCTCCCGGGAGCTTGTATATCCATTTTCGGATCTGATCAGCACGTG
TTGACAATTAATCATCGGCATAGTATATCGGCATAGTATAATACGACAAGGTGAGGAACTAAACCATGGC
CAAGTTGACCAGTGCCGTTCCGGTGCTCACCGCGCGCGACGTCGCCGGAGCGGTCGAGTTCTGGACCGAC
CGGCTCGGGTTCTCCCGGGACTTCGTGGAGGACGACTTCGCCGGTGTGGTCCGGGACGACGTGACCCTGT
TCATCAGCGCGGTCCAGGACCAGGTGGTGCCGGACAACACCCTGGCCTGGGTGTGGGTGCGCGGCCTGGA
CGAGCTGTACGCCGAGTGGTCGGAGGTCGTGTCCACGAACTTCCGGGACGCCTCCGGGCCGGCCATGACC
GAGATCGGCGAGCAGCCGTGGGGGCGGGAGTTCGCCCTGCGCGACCCGGCCGGCAACTGCGTGCACTTCG
TGGCCGAGGAGCAGGACTGACACGTGCTACGAGATTTCGATTCCACCGCCGCCTTCTATGAAAGGTTGGG
CTTCGGAATCGTTTTCCGGGACGCCGGCTGGATGATCCTCCAGCGCGGGGATCTCATGCTGGAGTTCTTC
GCCCACCCCAACTTGTTTATTGCAGCTTATAATGGTTACAAATAAAGCAATAGCATCACAAATTTCACAA
ATAAAGCATTTTTTTCACTGCATTCTAGTTGTGGTTTGTCCAAACTCATCAATGTATCTTATCATGTCTG
TATACCGTCGACCTCTAGCTAGAGCTTGGCGTAATCATGGTCATAGCTGTTTCCTGTGTGAAATTGTTAT
CCGCTCACAATTCCACACAACATACGAGCCGGAAGCATAAAGTGTAAAGCCTGGGGTGCCTAATGAGTGA
GCTAACTCACATTAATTGCGTTGCGCTCACTGCCCGCTTTCCAGTCGGGAAACCTGTCGTGCCAGCTGCA
TTAATGAATCGGCCAACGCGCGGGGAGAGGCGGTTTGCGTATTGGGCGCTCTTCCGCTTCCTCGCTCACT
GACTCGCTGCGCTCGGTCGTTCGGCTGCGGCGAGCGGTATCAGCTCACTCAAAGGCGGTAATACGGTTAT
CCACAGAATCAGGGGATAACGCAGGAAAGAACATGTGAGCAAAAGGCCAGCAAAAGGCCAGGAACCGTAA
AAAGGCCGCGTTGCTGGCGTTTTTCCATAGGCTCCGCCCCCCTGACGAGCATCACAAAAATCGACGCTCA
AGTCAGAGGTGGCGAAACCCGACAGGACTATAAAGATACCAGGCGTTTCCCCCTGGAAGCTCCCTCGTGC
GCTCTCCTGTTCCGACCCTGCCGCTTACCGGATACCTGTCCGCCTTTCTCCCTTCGGGAAGCGTGGCGCT
TTCTCATAGCTCACGCTGTAGGTATCTCAGTTCGGTGTAGGTCGTTCGCTCCAAGCTGGGCTGTGTGCAC
GAACCCCCCGTTCAGCCCGACCGCTGCGCCTTATCCGGTAACTATCGTCTTGAGTCCAACCCGGTAAGAC
ACGACTTATCGCCACTGGCAGCAGCCACTGGTAACAGGATTAGCAGAGCGAGGTATGTAGGCGGTGCTAC
AGAGTTCTTGAAGTGGTGGCCTAACTACGGCTACACTAGAAGAACAGTATTTGGTATCTGCGCTCTGCTG
AAGCCAGTTACCTTCGGAAAAAGAGTTGGTAGCTCTTGATCCGGCAAACAAACCACCGCTGGTAGCGGTG
GTTTTTTTGTTTGCAAGCAGCAGATTACGCGCAGAAAAAAAGGATCTCAAGAAGATCCTTTGATCTTTTC
TACGGGGTCTGACGCTCAGTGGAACGAAAACTCACGTTAAGGGATTTTGGTCATGAGATTATCAAAAAGG
ATCTTCACCTAGATCCTTTTAAATTAAAAATGAAGTTTTAAATCAATCTAAAGTATATATGAGTAAACTT
GGTCTGACAGTTACCAATGCTTAATCAGTGAGGCACCTATCTCAGCGATCTGTCTATTTCGTTCATCCAT
AGTTGCCTGACTCCCCGTCGTGTAGATAACTACGATACGGGAGGGCTTACCATCTGGCCCCAGTGCTGCA
ATGATACCGCGAGACCCACGCTCACCGGCTCCAGATTTATCAGCAATAAACCAGCCAGCCGGAAGGGCCG
AGCGCAGAAGTGGTCCTGCAACTTTATCCGCCTCCATCCAGTCTATTAATTGTTGCCGGGAAGCTAGAGT
AAGTAGTTCGCCAGTTAATAGTTTGCGCAACGTTGTTGCCATTGCTACAGGCATCGTGGTGTCACGCTCG
TCGTTTGGTATGGCTTCATTCAGCTCCGGTTCCCAACGATCAAGGCGAGTTACATGATCCCCCATGTTGT
GCAAAAAAGCGGTTAGCTCCTTCGGTCCTCCGATCGTTGTCAGAAGTAAGTTGGCCGCAGTGTTATCACT
CATGGTTATGGCAGCACTGCATAATTCTCTTACTGTCATGCCATCCGTAAGATGCTTTTCTGTGACTGGT
GAGTACTCAACCAAGTCATTCTGAGAATAGTGTATGCGGCGACCGAGTTGCTCTTGCCCGGCGTCAATAC
GGGATAATACCGCGCCACATAGCAGAACTTTAAAAGTGCTCATCATTGGAAAACGTTCTTCGGGGCGAAA
ACTCTCAAGGATCTTACCGCTGTTGAGATCCAGTTCGATGTAACCCACTCGTGCACCCAACTGATCTTCA
GCATCTTTTACTTTCACCAGCGTTTCTGGGTGAGCAAAAACAGGAAGGCAAAATGCCGCAAAAAAGGGAA
TAAGGGCGACACGGAAATGTTGAATACTCATACTCTTCCTTTTTCAATATTATTGAAGCATTTATCAGGG
TTATTGTCTCATGAGCGGATACATATTTGAATGTATTTAGAAAAATAAACAAATAGGGGTTCCGCGCACA
TTTCCCCGAAAAGTGCCACCTGACGTCGACGGATCGGGAGATCTCCCGATCCCCTATGGTGCACTCTCAG
TACAATCTGCTCTGATGCCGCATAGTTAAGCCAGTATCTGCTCCCTGCTTGTGTGTTGGAGGTCGCTGAG
TAGTGCGCGAGCAAAATTTAAGCTACAACAAGGCAAGGCTTGACCGACAATTGCATGAAGAATCTGCTTA
GGGTTAGGCGTTTTGCGCTGCTTCGCGATGTACGGGCCAGATATACGCGTT
