>Addgene plasmid #17627 | Duet011 | addgene partial sequence | sequence record 23519 | 17627 with EGFP-N
TACGCTCTGCCCTTGCTCACCATGGTGGCGACCGGTACCCGGGGATCCTCTAGAGTCGACCTGCAGCCCA
AGCTTCGTCTAACAAAAAAGCCAAAAACGGCCAGAATTTAGCGGACAATTTACTAGTCTAACACTGAAAA
TTACATATTGACCCAAATGATTACATTTCAAAAGGTGCCTAAAAAACTTCACAAAACACACTCGCCAACC
CCGAGCGCATAGTTCAAAACCGGAGCTTCAGCTACTTAAGAAGATAGGTACATAAAACCGACCAAAGAAA
CTGACGCCTCACTTATCCCTCCCCTCACCAGAGGTCCGGCGCCTGTCGATTCAGGAGAGCCTACCCTAGG
CCCGAACCCTGCGTCCTGCGACGGAGAAAAGCCTACCGCACACCTACCGGCAGGTGGCCCCACCCTGCAT
TATAAGCCAACAGAACGGGTGACGTCACGACACGACGAGGGCGCGCGCTCCCAAAGGTACGGGTGCACTG
CCCAACGGCACCGCCATAACTGCCGCCCCCGCAACAGACGACAAACCGAGTTCTCCAGTCAGTGACAAAC
TTCACGTCAGGGTCCCCAGATGGTGCCCCAGCCCATCTCACCCGAATAAGAGCTTTCCCGCATTAGCGAA
GGCCTCAAGACCTTGGGTTCTTGCCGCCCACCATGCCCCCCACCTTGTTTCAACGACCTCACAGCCCGCC
TCACAAGCGTCTTCCATTCAAGACTCGGGAACAGCCGCCATTTTGCTGCGCTCCCCCCAACCCCCAGTTN
AGGGCAACCTNGCTNGCGGACCCAGACTACAGCCCNTGGGGGTCTCTCCA
